Addgene plasmid #116965: pFS_0353_pET30-RT-CRISPR_Fusicatenibacter_saccharivorans_ARRAY_2
Purpose: Expresses FsRT-Cas1-Cas2 under pT7lac promoter, encodes FsCRISPR array 2, compatible with SENECA acquisition readout
Depositing lab: Randall Platt. Depositing organization: ETH Zurich (Swiss Federal Institute of Technology). Publication: Transcriptional recording by CRISPR spacer acquisition from RNA. Schmidt F, Cherepkova MY, Platt RJ. Nature. 2018 Oct;562(7727):380-385. doi: 10.1038/s41586-018-0569-1. Epub 2018 Oct 3. PubMed 30283135.
Backbone
  Vector backbone: pET30b+
  Backbone manufacturer: Novagen
  Vector type: Bacterial Expression
Growth in bacteria
  Bacterial resistance: Kanamycin, 50 μg/mL
  Growth temperature: 37°C
  Growth strain: Stbl3
  Copy number: Low Copy
Gene/Insert
  Gene/Insert name: Fusicatenibacter saccharivorans RT-Cas1-Cas2
  Species: Synthetic
  Promoter: T7
  Cloning method: Restriction Enzyme; 5′ cloning site Unknown (unknown if destroyed); 3′ cloning site Unknown (unknown if destroyed)
  Sequencing primers: 5′ T7; 3′ T7-term
Terms and licenses: Academic/Nonprofit Terms; Industry Terms: Not Available to Industry
Depositor comments: Please see the annotated GenBank file and the additional image file for the location of specific features in the sequence of this plasmid.
How to cite: pFS_0353_pET30-RT-CRISPR_Fusicatenibacter_saccharivorans_ARRAY_2 was a gift from Randall Platt (Addgene plasmid # 116965 ; http://n2t.net/addgene:116965 ; RRID:Addgene_116965)
