[The description below was written by a language model from this plasmid's Addgene catalogue record and pLannotate feature annotations shown in this document.]
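Description:
pFS_0353_pET30-RT-CRISPR_Fusicatenibacter_saccharivorans_ARRAY_2 is a 7.2 kb bacterial expression plasmid built on the Novagen pET30b+ backbone. It is selected with kanamycin through the aph(3')-Ia KanR gene and replicates from a ColE1/pMB1-type origin. The bom region and the rop gene are also present, which fits the low copy number stated in the record. The remaining backbone features are typical pET elements: a fragment of the M13/f1 phage origin, short pBR322-derived tetracycline-resistance remnants, and a lacI gene with its own promoter, which supplies the repressor for the expression cassette.

The payload is the CRISPR adaptation module of Fusicatenibacter saccharivorans, listed as a synthetic insert, in which a reverse transcriptase is naturally fused to Cas1 and accompanied by Cas2. Expression is driven by a T7 promoter followed by a lac operator (T7lac), so it requires a host providing T7 RNA polymerase and is inducible with IPTG. A T7 gene 10 ribosome binding site precedes a roughly 1.9 kb stretch that the automated annotation leaves unlabelled, presumably the RT-Cas1 coding region. A second ribosome binding site then precedes a region with Cas2 homology, and a T7 terminator closes the unit. A short hit called as a solubility tag lies just upstream of the terminator and is probably backbone-derived sequence. The plasmid is also said to encode F. saccharivorans CRISPR array 2, but the feature table does not annotate the array, so its position cannot be given here.

According to the record, the construct is compatible with the SENECA acquisition readout. It belongs to work on transcriptional recording, in which RT-Cas1-Cas2 acquires spacers from cellular RNA into the plasmid-borne array.
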