Features (pLannotate 1.2.2; 19 found; start..end, strand, type, name):
    197..310     +  rep_origin     M13 ori (fragment): M13 bacteriophage origin of replication; arrow indicates direction of (+) strand synthesis
    336..393     +  promoter       AmpR promoter (fragment): bla
    402..1217    -  CDS            KanR: aminoglycoside phosphotransferase; aph(3')-Ia; confers resistance to kanamycin in bacteria or G418 (Geneticin®) in eukaryotes
   1339..1927    +  rep_origin     ori: high-copy-number ColE1/pMB1/pBR322/pUC origin of replication
   2113..2252    -  misc_feature   bom: basis of mobility region from pBR322
   2354..2545    -  CDS            rop: Rop protein, which maintains plasmids at low copy number; rop
   2562..2942    +  CDS            YPB1_ECOLX: Protein predicted: Swiss-Prot protein existence level 4. From Escherichia coli.
   3014..3305    -  CDS            TcR (fragment): tetracycline efflux protein; tet; confers resistance to tetracycline
   3320..3341    -  protein_bind   CAP binding site: CAP binding activates transcription in the presence of cAMP. E. coli catabolite activator protein
   3354..4436    -  CDS            lacI: lac repressor; lacI; The lac repressor binds to the lac operator to inhibit transcription in E. coli. This inhibition can be relieved by adding lactose or isopropyl-β-D-thiogalactopyranoside (IPTG).
   4437..4514    -  promoter       lacI promoter: lacI
   4522..4801    -  CDS            TcR (fragment): tetracycline efflux protein; tet; confers resistance to tetracycline
   4827..4845    +  promoter       T7 promoter: promoter for bacteriophage T7 RNA polymerase
   4846..4870    +  protein_bind   lac operator: The lac repressor binds to the lac operator to inhibit transcription in E. coli. This inhibition can be relieved by adding lactose or isopropyl-β-D-thiogalactopyranoside (IPTG). lac repressor encoded by lacI
   4885..4907    +  RBS            RBS: efficient ribosome binding site from bacteriophage T7 gene 10 (Olins and Rangwala, 1989)
   6820..6837    +  RBS            RBS (fragment): efficient ribosome binding site from bacteriophage T7 gene 10 (Olins and Rangwala, 1989)
   6845..7078    +  CDS            cas2 (fragment): CAS2_THEMA - Experimental evidence at protein level: Swiss-Prot protein existence level 1. CRISPR (clustered regularly interspaced short palindromic repeat), is an adaptive immune system that provides protection against mobile genetic elements (viruses, transposable elements and conjugative plasmids). CRISPR clusters contain sequences complementary to antecedent mobile elements and target invading nucleic acids. CRISPR clusters are transcribed and processed into CRISPR RNA (crRNA). Involved in the integration of spacer DNA into the CRISPR cassette (By similarity). Functions as a ssRNA-specific
   7117..7166    +  CDS            SET1 (fragment): solubility-enhancement tag derived from T7 phage gene 10B
   7174..7221    +  terminator     T7 terminator: transcription terminator for bacteriophage T7 RNA polymerase
>Addgene plasmid #116965 | pFS_0353_pET30-RT-CRISPR_Fusicatenibacter_saccharivorans_ARRAY_2 | addgene full sequence | sequence record 229879 | Addgene NGS Result
CCAGGTGTGGCTGAAATCATGAGTTCCACAAAATGGCTGAAATTCAAGGAAAATCAGGAATCTCAGAAAA
ACGATCGACCGACTTTTTCGATAAAATGGTTGCAAAAATGAGAAAAATCTGATTTAATAGAATCTGAAAA
CAGCGGAAATGCTGTTGTCGTACTTTACCTAAAAGGAATTGAAACGTCCCGCGGCCGCTATTCTTTTGAT
TTATAAGGGATTTTGCCGATTTCGGCCTATTGGTTAAAAAATGAGCTGATTTAACAAAAATTTAACGCGA
ATTTTAACAAAATATTAACGCTTACAATTTAGGTGGCACTTTTCGGGGAAATGTGCGCGGAACCCCTATT
TGTTTATTTTTCTAAATACATTCAAATATGTATCCGCTCATGAATTAATTCTTAGAAAAACTCATCGAGC
ATCAAATGAAACTGCAATTTATTCATATCAGGATTATCAATACCATATTTTTGAAAAAGCCGTTTCTGTA
ATGAAGGAGAAAACTCACCGAGGCAGTTCCATAGGATGGCAAGATCCTGGTATCGGTCTGCGATTCCGAC
TCGTCCAACATCAATACAACCTATTAATTTCCCCTCGTCAAAAATAAGGTTATCAAGTGAGAAATCACCA
TGAGTGACGACTGAATCCGGTGAGAATGGCAAAAGTTTATGCATTTCTTTCCAGACTTGTTCAACAGGCC
AGCCATTACGCTCGTCATCAAAATCACTCGCATCAACCAAACCGTTATTCATTCGTGATTGCGCCTGAGC
GAGACGAAATACGCGATCGCTGTTAAAAGGACAATTACAAACAGGAATCGAATGCAACCGGCGCAGGAAC
ACTGCCAGCGCATCAACAATATTTTCACCTGAATCAGGATATTCTTCTAATACCTGGAATGCTGTTTTCC
CGGGGATCGCAGTGGTGAGTAACCATGCATCATCAGGAGTACGGATAAAATGCTTGATGGTCGGAAGAGG
CATAAATTCCGTCAGCCAGTTTAGTCTGACCATCTCATCTGTAACATCATTGGCAACGCTACCTTTGCCA
TGTTTCAGAAACAACTCTGGCGCATCGGGCTTCCCATACAATCGATAGATTGTCGCACCTGATTGCCCGA
CATTATCGCGAGCCCATTTATACCCATATAAATCAGCATCCATGTTGGAATTTAATCGCGGCCTAGAGCA
AGACGTTTCCCGTTGAATATGGCTCATAACACCCCTTGTATTACTGTTTATGTAAGCAGACAGTTTTATT
GTTCATGACCAAAATCCCTTAACGTGAGTTTTCGTTCCACTGAGCGTCAGACCCCGTAGAAAAGATCAAA
GGATCTTCTTGAGATCCTTTTTTTCTGCGCGTAATCTGCTGCTTGCAAACAAAAAAACCACCGCTACCAG
CGGTGGTTTGTTTGCCGGATCAAGAGCTACCAACTCTTTTTCCGAAGGTAACTGGCTTCAGCAGAGCGCA
GATACCAAATACTGTCCTTCTAGTGTAGCCGTAGTTAGGCCACCACTTCAAGAACTCTGTAGCACCGCCT
ACATACCTCGCTCTGCTAATCCTGTTACCAGTGGCTGCTGCCAGTGGCGATAAGTCGTGTCTTACCGGGT
TGGACTCAAGACGATAGTTACCGGATAAGGCGCAGCGGTCGGGCTGAACGGGGGGTTCGTGCACACAGCC
CAGCTTGGAGCGAACGACCTACACCGAACTGAGATACCTACAGCGTGAGCTATGAGAAAGCGCCACGCTT
CCCGAAGGGAGAAAGGCGGACAGGTATCCGGTAAGCGGCAGGGTCGGAACAGGAGAGCGCACGAGGGAGC
TTCCAGGGGGAAACGCCTGGTATCTTTATAGTCCTGTCGGGTTTCGCCACCTCTGACTTGAGCGTCGATT
TTTGTGATGCTCGTCAGGGGGGCGGAGCCTATGGAAAAACGCCAGCAACGCGGCCTTTTTACGGTTCCTG
GTCTTTTGCTGGCCTTTTGCTCACATGTTCTTTCCTGCGTTATCCCCTGATTCTGTGGATAACCGTATTA
CCGCCTTTGAGTGAGCTGATACCGCTCGCCGCAGCCGAACGACCGAGCGCAGCGAGTCAGTGAGCGAGGA
AGCGGAAGAGCGCCTGATGCGGTATTTTCTCCTTACGCATCTGTGCGGTATTTCACACCGCAATGGTGCA
CTCTCAGTACAATCTGCTCTGATGCCGCATAGTTAAGCCAGTATACACTCCGCTATCGCTACGTGACTGG
GTCATGGCTGCGCCCCGACACCCGCCAACACCCGCTGACGCGCCCTGACGGGCTTGTCTGCTCCCGGCAT
CCGCTTACAGACAAGCTGTGACCGTCTCCGGGAGCTGCATGTGTCAGAGGTTTTCACCGTCATCACCGAA
ACGCGCGAGGCAGCTGCGGTAAAGCTCATCAGCGTGGTCGTGAAGCGATTCACAGATGTCTGCCTGTTCA
TCCGCGTCCAGCTCGTTGAGTTTCTCCAGAAGCGTTAATGTCTGGCTTCTGATAAAGCGGGCCATGTTAA
GGGCGGTTTTTTCCTGTTTGGTCACTGATGCCTCCGTGTAAGGGGGATTTCTGTTCATGGGGGTAATGAT
ACCGATGAAACGAGAGAGGATGCTCACGATACGGGTTACTGATGATGAACATGCCCGGTTACTGGAACGT
TGTGAGGGTAAACAACTGGCGGTATGGATGCGGCGGGACCAGAGAAAAATCACTCAGGGTCAATGCCAGC
GCTTCGTTAATACAGATGTAGGTGTTCCACAGGGTAGCCAGCAGCATCCTGCGATGCAGATCCGGAACAT
AATGGTGCAGGGCGCTGACTTCCGCGTTTCCAGACTTTACGAAACACGGAAACCGAAGATCATTCATGTT
GTTGCTCAGGTCGCAGACGTTTTGCAGCAGCAGTCGCTTCACGTTCGCTCGCGTATCGGTGATTCATTCT
GCTAACCAGTAAGGCAACCCCGCCAGCCTAGCCGGGTCCTCAACGACAGGAGCACGATCATGCGCACCCG
TGGGGCCGCCATGCCGGCGATAATGGCCTGCTTCTCGCCGAAACGTTTGGTGGCGGGACCAGTGACGAAG
GCTTGAGCGAGGGCGTGCAAGATTCCGAATACCGCAAGCGACAGGCCGATCATCGTCGCGCTCCAGCGAA
AGCGGTCCTCGCCGAAAATGACCCAGAGCGCTGCCGGCACCTGTCCTACGAGTTGCATGATAAAGAAGAT
AGTCATAAGTGCGGCGACGATAGTCATGCCCCGCGCCCACCGGAAGGAGCTGACTGGGTTGAAGGCTCTC
AAGGGCATCGGTCGAGATCCCGGTGCCTAATGAGTGAGCTAACTTACATTAATTGCGTTGCGCTCACTGC
CCGCTTTCCAGTCGGGAAACCTGTCGTGCCAGCTGCATTAATGAATCGGCCAACGCGCGGGGAGAGGCGG
TTTGCGTATTGGGCGCCAGGGTGGTTTTTCTTTTCACCAGTGAGACGGGCAACAGCTGATTGCCCTTCAC
CGCCTGGCCCTGAGAGAGTTGCAGCAAGCGGTCCACGCTGGTTTGCCCCAGCAGGCGAAAATCCTGTTTG
ATGGTGGTTAACGGCGGGATATAACATGAGCTATCTTCGGTATCGTCGTATCCCACTACCGAGATGTCCG
CACCAACGCGCAGCCCGGACTCGGTAATGGCGCGCATTGCGCCCAGCGCCATCTGATCGTTGGCAACCAG
CATCGCAGTGGGAACGATGCCCTCATTCAGCATTTGCATGGTTTGTTGAAAACCGGACATGGCACTCCAG
TCGCCTTCCCGTTCCGCTATCGGCTGAATTTGATTGCGAGTGAGATATTTATGCCAGCCAGCCAGACGCA
GACGCGCCGAGACAGAACTTAATGGGCCCGCTAACAGCGCGATTTGCTGGTGACCCAATGCGACCAGATG
CTCCACGCCCAGTCGCGTACCATCTTCATGGGAGAAAATAATACTGTTGATGGGTGTCTGGTCAGAGACA
TCAAGAAATAACGCCGGAACATTAGTGCAGGCAGCTTCCACAGCAATGGCATCCTGGTCATCCAGCGGAT
AGTTAATGATCAGCCCACTGACGCGTTGCGCGAGAAGATTGTGCACCGCCGCTTTACAGGCTTCGACGCC
GCTTCGTTCTACCATCGACACCACCACGCTGGCACCCAGTTGATCGGCGCGAGATTTAATCGCCGCGACA
ATTTGCGACGGCGCGTGCAGGGCCAGACTGGAGGTGGCAACGCCAATCAGCAACGACTGTTTGCCCGCCA
GTTGTTGTGCCACGCGGTTGGGAATGTAATTCAGCTCCGCCATCGCCGCTTCCACTTTTTCCCGCGTTTT
CGCAGAAACGTGGCTGGCCTGGTTCACCACGCGGGAAACGGTCTGATAAGAGACACCGGCATACTCTGCG
ACATCGTATAACGTTACTGGTTTCACATTCACCACCCTGAATTGACTCTCTTCCGGGCGCTATCATGCCA
TACCGCGAAAGGTTTTGCGCCATTCGATGGTGTCCGGGATCTCGACGCTCTCCCTTATGCGACTCCTGCA
TTAGGAAGCAGCCCAGTAGTAGGTTGAGGCCGTTGAGCACCGCCGCCGCAAGGAATGGTGCATGCAAGGA
GATGGCGCCCAACAGTCCCCCGGCCACGGGGCCTGCCACCATACCCACGCCGAAACAAGCGCTCATGAGC
CCGAAGTGGCGAGCCCGATCTTCCCCATCGGTGATGTCGGCGATATAGGCGCCAGCAACCGCACCTGTGG
CGCCGGTGATGCCGGCCACGATGCGTCCGGCGTAGAGGATCGAGATCGATCTCGATCCCGCGAAATTAAT
ACGACTCACTATAGGGGAATTGTGAGCGGATAACAATTCCCCTCTAGAAATAATTTTGTTTAACTTTAAG
AAGGAGATATACATATGTTCACTATAGACGAGATGCTATCAAAGAACAACCAAAGATTGGCTTTCGAGCA
CTTCGCTACTAAGAACGACGGATGTGGCCCTGATGGTATGCACGTATCTGAGCTGGAGAAATATTGGCGT
ATGAATCACGATCAGATCATCTCCGACTTGAAGAACCAAGAGTACCAACCCGGCATTATTTTGATTAGAG
AACACATGAACAAAACAGGTAAGAGAAGGAACATTGCATCTCTCAACGTGATCGACAGGTTCATAACTCG
ACTGCTGTCGCAAAAGTTGAATAGATACTTAGCCCCCATTTTCTGCGAGAACTCATACGCTTACCAAGAC
TCAAAAGGGGTGATGCCCGCCGTACTAAAAGCCAAGGAGTACGTCGAGTTGGGTATGAGACACGTTATCG
AGATAGACCTCAAGAATTACTTCGACACGATCCCGTTAGAGAACTTAATCCCAGAGATCGAGCGTTACAT
AACAGATGAGGCAGTGCTGCACTTGATTAAACAGTACTTATTCTGTGACATCTCGTTCGAGGGTAAGATA
TCACGTAAAACTCAAGGGATCGTTCAGGGTAACGCAATTTCCCCAATACTATCCAACCTCTACCTGAACG
ACTTCGACAAGGAGCTGGACGAGTCGAAGCTGTGCTGGATCAGATACGCCGACAACATATACATCTATAT
GGACAGCTACGAGAAGGCCCTACTGGTTTATTCCGAGCTTACCGAGAGACTTGAGAGAAGGAAATTAACC
GTTAACAAGGAGAAATCAGGGGTGTTTGATGTTAGTACCCGTTCTATACTAGGTTACGACATCCTGATCA
GAAACAAGAAGGTTGACGTGCGTAAACACATCTACAAGTCTGTTAACCAGTACTCCAACTGGCACGACTC
TCGATTGGAGTTCATCAACGGTCGTTACCACATCACTTCCGACGGTATCCTCAATAGACAAGACTTCGGT
CTACTGTTCGAGAATGAGCAGAAGAAGCACTACATACCTGTTGAGGTTTCTGACCAGTTGAATATTTACG
GAAACGTTACGCTCGCCAGCAACGTTCTTCAATCATTCTCCAACCGAGAGATCAAAGTGTCCTTCTTCGA
CAAGTACGGGAGACTTATTGGATCTTTCCTGCCCGAGAAAACTAAGAAAAGCGCCGAGATAATACTGGTT
CAGTCTAAGAACTACCTTAACGAGGACGTTAGGATGGACACGGCCCGACGTATGGAGATCGCCGGTTTGC
ATAACATCAGAGCCAACCTCAGATACTACGACAAGAAGCACAAAGGTGACTTTAAGGAAAAGGTAGACGC
CATTTCTGGCTATATTGACGCCCTCAATAGAGCACCATCCGTGAACGACATGATGCTCTTAGAGGCTAAA
GCTCGTCAGCTGTACTACACATGCTTCAACCAGATCTTAGAGACATCCGACTTTCAGTTCGAGAAGCGTA
CCAAGCGACCACCAAAAGACGCCATCAACGCCTGTATTTCATTCGGCAACACATTACTGTACAACTTGTT
TGTGAATATCATTTGGAAGAAGGGACTTGATCCAAGGTTCGGGGTTGTTCACGCCAGCAACAAGCGTAAT
CAGTCCCTTAACCTGGATTTTGCTGACATCTTCAAGCCTATAGTCATAGATAGGATCATCTTCACAATGA
TCAACAAGAAGATGCTGACCTTGTTGACGGACTTCGAGACTTCTAACCAGGGAGTTTACCTTTCCCGAGA
GGGGAAGAACATCTTCTTGCAGATGTACGAAGAAAAGCTCAAATCCAGAATCACTATCAAGGGAAAGGAG
ATGAGTTACTATCAGTTGCTAGAATCAGAGGTGCAGAACTACAAGAACTTCATCCTGACCGGCGAGACAT
ACAAGCCGTACAAGTACTACTAGCGTACGTTAACTTTAAGAAGGAGAACTTAAGATGTATGTCATTCTAG
TTTACGACATTCACCAGAAGCGAGTAGGTAAGGCTCTAAAGATTTGTAGGAAGTACCTGATCCACATCCA
GAAGTCAGTTTTCGAAGGCAACATAACGGAGAGTAAGCTAAAGGCCTTAAAAGAGGAGCTGGGGCACCTG
ATCGACACTCAGATGGACTCGGTAATTATCTACCACCTGGACTCCGTGAAGTACACTAAGAAGGAGCAGA
TCGGCATCGTCCAATCGACATCCAATGTCATTTGACTCGAGATCCGGCTGCTAACAAAGCCCGAAAGGAA
GCTGAGTTGGCTGCTGCCACCGCTGAGCAATAACTAGCATAACCCCTTGGGGCCTCTAAACGGGTCTTGA
GGGGTTTTTTGCTGAAAGGAGGAACTATATCCGGATA
